>Addgene plasmid #46740 | pMT mir-1-1 reporter cel-mir-50 | depositor full sequence | sequence record 117514 | pMT mir-1-1 reporter cel-mir-50 sequence 4237 bps
TCGCGCGTTTCGGTGATGACGGTGAAAACCTCTGACACATGCAGCTCCCGGAGACGGTCACAGCTTGTCT
GTAAGCGGATGCCGGGAGCAGACAAGCCCGTCAGGGCGCGTCAGCGGGTGTTGGCGGGTGTCGGGGCTGG
CTTAACTATGCGGCATCAGAGCAGATTGTACTGAGAGTGCACCATATGCGGTGTGAAATACCGCACAGAT
GCGTAAGGAGAAAATACCGCATCAGGCGCCATTCGCCATTCAGGCTGCGCAACTGTTGGGAAGGGCGATC
GGTGCGGGCCTCTTCGCTATTACGCCAGCTGGCGAAAGGGGGATGTGCTGCAAGGCGATTAAGTTGGGTA
ACGCCAGGGTTTTCCCAGTCACGACGTTGTAAAACGACGGCCAGTGCCAGTGAATTAATTCGTTGCAGGA
CAGGATGTGGTGCCCGATGTGACTAGCTCTTTGCTGCAGGCCGTCCTATCCTCTGGTTCCGATAAGAGAC
CCAGAACTCCGGCCCCCCACCGCCCACCGCCACCCCCATACATATGTGGTACGCAAGTAAGAGTGCCTGC
GCATGCCCCATGTGCCCCACCAAGAGTTTTGCATCCCATACAAGTCCCCAAAGTGGAGAACCGAACCAAT
TCTTCGCGGGCAGAACAAAAGCTTCTGCACACGTCTCCACTCGAATTTGGAGCCGGCCGGCGTGTGCAAA
AGAGGTGAATCGAACGAAAGACCCGTGTGTAAAGCCGCGTTTCCAAAATGTATAAAACCGAGAGCATCTG
GCCAATGTGCATCAGTTGTGGTCAGCAGCAAAATCAAGTGAATCATCTCAGTGCAACTAAAGGGGGGATC
TAGATCGGGGTACATCAAACAAGTTTGTACAAAAAAGCAGGCTCATATGGCAGATTGTGCAGGAGAACAC
GGTGAGCTATTTTCTTTATTAGAAACATTTATAAACTAGGACTCTCCCAATTCCTCTTCGATTCTATTTT
TACTAATTCTGAATTCCATAATTCTATATTCTGTATTCCTGCCCGCCGGCCGCTGATATGTCTGGTATTC
TTGGGTTTGAACTTCCAGCGTTGAACCCGCATATTAGACGTATCGACGGCCGGCGGGGCAGGTAATGGCT
GGTAAGTTTGGAGAGACCGGGGGAGTCCCAGAGATGCATCGACCAAAAGCCGAAATTACTGAGCTTAATG
AAAACTCTTCACGTTTTCAGCAAGAAATCGTCGAAACAGAATTCGACGACAAAGCTTACCCAGCTTTCTT
GTACAAAGTGGTTCGATGGTTCGAAGGTAAGCCTATCCCTAACCCTCTCCTCGGTCTCGATTCTACGCGT
TCTAGAGCAGTGGGGTCAGCTTCTACCGGGGCGGCGTCCCGGGGTCTTGGAACTGCATGCAGACTGCCTG
CTTGGGAAACATACTTCTTTATATGCCCATATGGACCTGCTAAGCTATGGAATGTAAAGAAGTATGTATC
TCAGGCCGGGACCTCTCTCGCCGCACTGAGGGGCACTCCACACCACGGGGGCCGCCGCGGCCGACAGCCA
GCCAGGCGGCTGTGGTGGGGGTGAGGCTGGGGCGGCAGGCTGCCTGGGCGTTGGTGGACGGTCGTGTCCC
CGCCAGCATTGTTCTGTCACTTTGCCTGTGTCAGCAGGTGGAAGTGCTCACCAGACAACGCGTACCGGTC
ATCATCACCATCACCATTGAGTTTAAACCCGCTGATCAGCCTCGACTGTGCCTTCTAAGATCCAGACATG
ATAAGATACATTGATGAGTTTGGACAAACCACAACTAGAATGCAGTGAAAAAAATGCTTTATTTGTGAAA
TTTGTGATGCTATTGCTTTATTTGTAACCATTATAAGCTGCAATAAACAAGTTAACAACAACAATTGCAT
TCATTTTATGTTTCAGGTTCAGGGGGAGGTGTGGGAGGTTTTTTAAAGCAAGTAAAACCTCTACAAATGT
GGTATGGCTGATTATGATCAGTCGACCTGCAGGCATGCAAGCTTGGCGTAATCATGGTCATAGCTGTTTC
CTGTGTGAAATTGTTATCCGCTCACAATTCCACACAACATACGAGCCGGAAGCATAAAGTGTAAAGCCTG
GGGTGCCTAATGAGTGAGCTAACTCACATTAATTGCGTTGCGCTCACTGCCCGCTTTCCAGTCGGGAAAC
CTGTCGTGCCAGCTGCATTAATGAATCGGCCAACGCGCGGGGAGAGGCGGTTTGCGTATTGGGCGCTCTT
CCGCTTCCTCGCTCACTGACTCGCTGCGCTCGGTCGTTCGGCTGCGGCGAGCGGTATCAGCTCACTCAAA
GGCGGTAATACGGTTATCCACAGAATCAGGGGATAACGCAGGAAAGAACATGTGAGCAAAAGGCCAGCAA
AAGGCCAGGAACCGTAAAAAGGCCGCGTTGCTGGCGTTTTTCCATAGGCTCCGCCCCCCTGACGAGCATC
ACAAAAATCGACGCTCAAGTCAGAGGTGGCGAAACCCGACAGGACTATAAAGATACCAGGCGTTTCCCCC
TGGAAGCTCCCTCGTGCGCTCTCCTGTTCCGACCCTGCCGCTTACCGGATACCTGTCCGCCTTTCTCCCT
TCGGGAAGCGTGGCGCTTTCTCATAGCTCACGCTGTAGGTATCTCAGTTCGGTGTAGGTCGTTCGCTCCA
AGCTGGGCTGTGTGCACGAACCCCCCGTTCAGCCCGACCGCTGCGCCTTATCCGGTAACTATCGTCTTGA
GTCCAACCCGGTAAGACACGACTTATCGCCACTGGCAGCAGCCACTGGTAACAGGATTAGCAGAGCGAGG
TATGTAGGCGGTGCTACAGAGTTCTTGAAGTGGTGGCCTAACTACGGCTACACTAGAAGGACAGTATTTG
GTATCTGCGCTCTGCTGAAGCCAGTTACCTTCGGAAAAAGAGTTGGTAGCTCTTGATCCGGCAAACAAAC
CACCGCTGGTAGCGGTGGTTTTTTTGTTTGCAAGCAGCAGATTACGCGCAGAAAAAAAGGATCTCAAGAA
GATCCTTTGATCTTTTCTACGGGGTCTGACGCTCAGTGGAACGAAAACTCACGTTAAGGGATTTTGGTCA
TGAGATTATCAAAAAGGATCTTCACCTAGATCCTTTTAAATTAAAAATGAAGTTTTAAATCAATCTAAAG
TATATATGAGTAAACTTGGTCTGACAGTTACCAATGCTTAATCAGTGAGGCACCTATCTCAGCGATCTGT
CTATTTCGTTCATCCATAGTTGCCTGACTCCCCGTCGTGTAGATAACTACGATACGGGAGGGCTTACCAT
CTGGCCCCAGTGCTGCAATGATACCGCGAGACCCACGCTCACCGGCTCCAGATTTATCAGCAATAAACCA
GCCAGCCGGAAGGGCCGAGCGCAGAAGTGGTCCTGCAACTTTATCCGCCTCCATCCAGTCTATTAATTGT
TGCCGGGAAGCTAGAGTAAGTAGTTCGCCAGTTAATAGTTTGCGCAACGTTGTTGCCATTGCTACAGGCA
TCGTGGTGTCACGCTCGTCGTTTGGTATGGCTTCATTCAGCTCCGGTTCCCAACGATCAAGGCGAGTTAC
ATGATCCCCCATGTTGTGCAAAAAAGCGGTTAGCTCCTTCGGTCCTCCGATCGTTGTCAGAAGTAAGTTG
GCCGCAGTGTTATCACTCATGGTTATGGCAGCACTGCATAATTCTCTTACTGTCATGCCATCCGTAAGAT
GCTTTTCTGTGACTGGTGAGTACTCAACCAAGTCATTCTGAGAATAGTGTATGCGGCGACCGAGTTGCTC
TTGCCCGGCGTCAATACGGGATAATACCGCGCCACATAGCAGAACTTTAAAAGTGCTCATCATTGGAAAA
CGTTCTTCGGGGCGAAAACTCTCAAGGATCTTACCGCTGTTGAGATCCAGTTCGATGTAACCCACTCGTG
CACCCAACTGATCTTCAGCATCTTTTACTTTCACCAGCGTTTCTGGGTGAGCAAAAACAGGAAGGCAAAA
TGCCGCAAAAAAGGGAATAAGGGCGACACGGAAATGTTGAATACTCATACTCTTCCTTTTTCAATATTAT
TGAAGCATTTATCAGGGTTATTGTCTCATGAGCGGATACATATTTGAATGTATTTAGAAAAATAAACAAA
TAGGGGTTCCGCGCACATTTCCCCGAAAAGTGCCACCTGACGTCTAAGAAACCATTATTATCATGACATT
AACCTATAAAAATAGGCGTATCACGAGGCCCTTTCGT
Features (pLannotate 1.2.2; 19 found; start..end, strand, type, name):
      1..35      +  CDS            rop (fragment): Rop protein, which maintains plasmids at low copy number; rop
    137..236     +  misc_feature   bom (fragment): basis of mobility region from pBR322
    242..396     -  CDS            lacZα (fragment): LacZα fragment of β-galactosidase; lacZ fragment
    407..833     +  promoter       MT promoter: Drosophila metallothionein promoter
    859..883     +  protein_bind   attB1: mutant version of attB; recombination site for the Gateway® BP reaction BP Clonase™
   1016..1116    +  ncRNA          mir-50: Accession: RF00824 - microRNA mir-50
   1248..1272    -  protein_bind   attB2: mutant version of attB; recombination site for the Gateway® BP reaction BP Clonase™
   1286..1327    +  CDS            V5 tag: epitope tag from simian virus 5
   1399..1475    +  ncRNA          mir-1: Accession: RF00103 - mir-1 microRNA precursor family
   1739..1873    -  polyA_signal   SV40 poly(A) signal: SV40 polyadenylation signal
   1896..1980    -  CDS            large T antigen (fragment): large T antigen from SV40 (simian virus 40)
   1980..2004    +  misc_feature   MCS (fragment): pUC18/19 multiple cloning site
   2041..2057    -  protein_bind   lac operator: The lac repressor binds to the lac operator to inhibit transcription in E. coli. This inhibition can be relieved by adding lactose or isopropyl-β-D-thiogalactopyranoside (IPTG). lac repressor encoded by lacI
   2065..2095    -  promoter       lac promoter: promoter for the E. coli lac operon
   2110..2131    -  protein_bind   CAP binding site: CAP binding activates transcription in the presence of cAMP. E. coli catabolite activator protein
   2144..2236    -  CDS            lacI (fragment): lac repressor; lacI; The lac repressor binds to the lac operator to inhibit transcription in E. coli. This inhibition can be relieved by adding lactose or isopropyl-β-D-thiogalactopyranoside (IPTG).
   2419..3007    -  rep_origin     ori: high-copy-number ColE1/pMB1/pBR322/pUC origin of replication
   3178..4038    -  CDS            AmpR: β-lactamase; bla; confers resistance to ampicillin, carbenicillin, and related antibiotics
   4039..4143    -  promoter       AmpR promoter: bla
