[The description below was written by a language model from this plasmid's Addgene catalogue record and pLannotate feature annotations shown in this document.]
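Description:
pMT mir-1-1 reporter cel-mir-50 is an insect-cell expression plasmid built on a modified pMT-DEST48 Gateway destination backbone, designed to express a primary microRNA transcript rather than a protein. It is propagated in E. coli through a high-copy ColE1/pUC-type origin and selected with ampicillin via the β-lactamase (AmpR) gene and its promoter. Short remnants of rop, bom, lacZα, lacI and the lac promoter/operator region are cloning-vector leftovers with no evident role in the design. No insect-cell selection marker is annotated, which is consistent with transient use or co-transfection.

The expression unit is driven by the Drosophila metallothionein (MT) promoter, which is metal-inducible in Drosophila cell lines. Downstream, the C. elegans mir-50 pri-miRNA segment sits between attB1 and attB2 sites, reflecting its introduction by Gateway recombination. It is followed by the backbone's V5 tag sequence, then a human mir-1-1 hairpin, and an SV40 polyadenylation signal, annotated here on the opposite strand. The catalogue also lists a backbone His tag, which is not annotated in the feature table, and neither epitope tag is expected to matter for a noncoding transcript. Placing both hairpins on one transcript lets the co-transcribed mir-1-1 act as an internal reference against which processing of the test hairpin can be compared. That fits the associated study of the sequence determinants that license pri-miRNA hairpins for processing.

The deposited full sequence is 4,237 nt, shorter than the 5,179 bp listed for the backbone without insert. This is plausibly because recombination replaces the destination cassette, though the record does not explain the difference.
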