Addgene plasmid #46740: pMT mir-1-1 reporter cel-mir-50
Depositing lab: David Bartel. Depositing organization: Whitehead Institute for Biomedical Research. Publication: Beyond Secondary Structure: Primary-Sequence Determinants License Pri-miRNA Hairpins for Processing. Auyeung VC, Ulitsky I, McGeary SE, Bartel DP. Cell. 2013 Feb 14;152(4):844-58. doi: 10.1016/j.cell.2013.01.031. PubMed 23415231.
Backbone
  Vector backbone: pMT-DEST48 mir-1-1 reporter
  Backbone manufacturer: Bartel lab
  Backbone size w/o insert (bp): 5179
  Vector type: Insect Expression, RNAi
Growth in bacteria
  Bacterial resistance: Ampicillin, 100 μg/mL
  Growth temperature: 37°C
  Growth strain: DH5alpha
  Copy number: High Copy
Gene/Insert
  Gene/Insert name: cel-mir-50 (alt name: cel-mir-50 pri-mRNA)
  Species: C. elegans (nematode)
  Promoter: Metallothionein (MT)
  Tag / fusion protein: hsa-mir-1-1 (C terminal on insert); His (C terminal on backbone)
  Cloning method: Gateway Cloning
  Sequencing primers: 5′ MT-Forward (5'-CATCTCAGTGCAACTAAA-3'); 3′ BGH-rev
Terms and licenses: Academic/Nonprofit Terms; Industry Terms: Not Available to Industry
How to cite: pMT mir-1-1 reporter cel-mir-50 was a gift from David Bartel (Addgene plasmid # 46740 ; http://n2t.net/addgene:46740 ; RRID:Addgene_46740)
