>Addgene plasmid #46740 | pMT mir-1-1 reporter cel-mir-50 | addgene partial sequence | sequence record 67914 | MT-Forward 5'-CATCTCAGTGCAACTAAA-3'
AAAAAGCAGGCTCATATGGCAGATTGTGCAGGAGAACACGGTGAGCTATTTTCTTTATTAGAAACATTTA
TAAACTAGGACTCTCCCAATTCCTCTTCGATTCTATTTTTACTAATTCTGAATTCCATAATTCTATATTC
TGTATTCCTGCCCGCCGGCCGCTGATATGTCTGGTATTCTTGGGTTTGAACTTCCAGCGTTGAACCCGCA
TATTAGACGTATCGACGGCCGGCGGGGCAGGTAATGGCTGGTAAGTTTGGAGAGACCGGGGGAGTCCCAG
AGATGCATCGACCAAAAGCCGAAATTACTGAGCTTAATGAAAACTCTTCACGTTTTCAGCAAGAAATCGT
CGAAACAGAATTCGACGACAAAGCTTACCCAGCTTTCTTGTACAAAGTGGTTCGATGGTTCGAAGGTAAG
CCTATCCCTAACCCTCTCCTCGGTCTCGATTCTACGCGTTCTAGAGCAGTGGGGTCAGCTTCTACCGGGG
CGGCGTCCCGGGGTCTTGGAACTGCATGCAGACTGCCTGCTTGGGAAACATACTTCTTTATATGCCCATA
TGGACCTGCTAAGCTATGGAATGTAAAGAAGTATGTATCTCAGGCCGGGACCTCTCTCGCCGCACTGAGG
GGCACTCCACACCACGGGGGCCGCCGCGGCCGA
